Addgene plasmid #175915: pDL110
Purpose: pENTRY for Gateway LR reaction
Depositing lab: Nemo Peeters. Depositing organization: CNRS UMR 2594, INRA UMR 0441, Laboratoire des Interactions Plantes Micro-organismes (LIPM). Publication: An NLR integrated domain toolkit to identify plant pathogen effector targets. Landry D, Mila I, Sabbagh CRR, Zaffuto M, Pouzet C, Tremousaygue D, Dabos P, Deslandes L, Peeters N. Plant J. 2023 Sep;115(5):1443-1457. doi: 10.1111/tpj.16331. Epub 2023 Jul 24. PubMed 37248633.
Backbone
  Vector backbone: pDONOR207
  Vector type: pENTRY clone
Growth in bacteria
  Bacterial resistance: Gentamicin, 10 μg/mL
  Growth temperature: 37°C
  Growth strain: DH5alpha
  Copy number: High Copy
Gene/Insert
  Gene/Insert name: ID#41
  Species: Medicago truncatula
  Cloning method: Gateway Cloning
  Sequencing primers: 5′ n/a
Terms and licenses: Academic/Nonprofit Terms; Industry Terms: Not Available to Industry
Depositor comments: Please visit https://www.biorxiv.org/content/10.1101/2021.08.23.457316v2 for bioRxiv preprint.
How to cite: pDL110 was a gift from Nemo Peeters (Addgene plasmid # 175915 ; http://n2t.net/addgene:175915 ; RRID:Addgene_175915)
