[The description below was written by a language model from this plasmid's Addgene catalogue record and pLannotate feature annotations shown in this document.]
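Description:
pDL110 is a Gateway entry clone built on the pDONR207 donor backbone (recorded as "pDONOR207") and intended as the substrate for an LR recombination reaction. It is a small bacterial plasmid of about 4.1 kb, maintained in E. coli from a high-copy ColE1/pUC-type origin and selected with gentamicin. Resistance comes from an intact aacC1 gentamicin acetyltransferase gene driven by the class 1 integron Pc promoter. The annotation also picks up two fragments of a kanamycin phosphotransferase gene flanking this cassette. These appear to be non-functional remnants of the backbone's construction, consistent with gentamicin being the only listed selection. The rrnB T1 and T2 terminators lie upstream of the cloning site, where they insulate the insert from read-through transcription originating in the vector.

The payload, catalogued as ID#41 from Medicago truncatula, sits between attL1 and attL2 in a region of roughly 700 bp. The associated publication describes a toolkit of NLR integrated domains for identifying plant pathogen effector targets, so ID#41 is presumably one such integrated domain, although the record does not define its identity or boundaries. Automated annotation flags part of the insert as resembling an Arabidopsis elongation factor Ts-type protein (PETs), a homology hit that may hint at the domain's nature but should not be taken as its definition. No promoter, tag or reporter is annotated within the att-flanked segment, as expected for an entry clone. Expression elements would be supplied by whichever destination vector receives the insert when LR Clonase recombines attL1 and attL2 with the destination's attR sites, transferring the domain directionally for downstream uses such as interaction assays.
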