Features (pLannotate 1.2.2; 11 found; start..end, strand, type, name):
     28..127     +  protein_bind   attL1: mutant version of attL; recombination site for the Gateway® LR reaction LR Clonase™
    646..864     +  CDS            PETs (fragment): PETS_ARATH - Also known as EFTS From Arabidopsis thaliana (Mouse-ear cress).
    863..962     -  protein_bind   attL2: mutant version of attL; recombination site for the Gateway® LR reaction LR Clonase™
   1085..1711    +  CDS            KanR (fragment): aminoglycoside phosphotransferase; aph(3')-Ia; confers resistance to kanamycin in bacteria or G418 (Geneticin®) in eukaryotes
   1745..2278    -  CDS            GmR: gentamycin acetyltransferase; aacC1; confers resistance to gentamycin
   2467..2495    -  promoter       Pc promoter: intI1 (promoter lies within the coding sequence); class 1 integron promoter
   2473..2820    -  CDS            YPR2_ECOLX (fragment): Protein predicted: Swiss-Prot protein existence level 4. From Escherichia coli.
   2825..3009    +  CDS            KanR (fragment): aminoglycoside phosphotransferase; aph(3')-Ia; confers resistance to kanamycin in bacteria or G418 (Geneticin®) in eukaryotes
   3152..3740    +  rep_origin     ori: high-copy-number ColE1/pMB1/pBR322/pUC origin of replication
   3875..3902    -  terminator     rrnB T2 terminator: transcription terminator T2 from the E. coli rrnB gene
   4034..4077    +  terminator     rrnB T1 terminator: Escherichia coli rrnB; transcription terminator T1 from the E. coli rrnB gene
>Addgene plasmid #175915 | pDL110 | addgene full sequence | sequence record 375512 | Addgene NGS Result
GTTAACGCTAGCATGGATCTCGGGCCCCAAATAATGATTTTATTTTGACTGATAGTGACCTGTTCGTTGC
AACAAATTGATGAGCAATGCTTTTTTATAATGCCAACTTTGTACAAAAAAGCAGGCTTCGAAGGAGATAG
AACCATGGAACGTTGCAGTAGCTTGACATTTTCATGGATGATACAATTCATTATGGCAAACCCGCAATCT
TATTTGAATGAGTTTCATATTATAACTCCAGGAAGTGAAATACCAAGTTGGATCAACAATCAGAGCATGG
GTGATTCGATACCAATAGAATTCTCTTCTGCTATGCATGATAATACCATTGGCTTTGTATGCTGTGTAGT
ATTTTCCGTGGCACCTCAGGTTTCAACTGTGTGGTTCAGAATTATGTGCATTGATTTGGATATTCCAGTA
ACTATCAAAGGAAGTCTTATTACGACCAAATCAAGTCACCTATGGATGATCTTCCTCCCTCGAGGGTCCT
ATGATAAATTTGAAAACATCTGTTGTTACGATGTGTTGGGTGAAGGCTTGGGTATGGAGGTGAAGAGTTG
CGGGTATCGTTGGATATGTAAACAAGACCTACAAGAGTTCAATATAACAATGCTGAATCACGAAAATTCC
TTGGCTCCAAAATATTCTTACATCCACGACAGCAGGATCGGTACTTTGGTAGAAGTAAACTGCGAGACAA
ATTTTGTCTCCCAAAGTGAAATTTTCAACGAGTTTGTCAATGATATAGAGTATGTTGTTACCAAAGACGT
TCCTGAGGAATTCGTGAAGAAAGAAACGGAGATAGAAATGCAAAAGGAAGATCTTGCGTCAAAATCGGAG
CAAATTAGATCAAGGATTGTTGACCCAGCTTTCTTGTACAAAGTTGGCATTATAAGAAAGCATTGCTTAT
CAATTTGTTGCAACGAACAGGTCACTATCAGTCAAAATAAAATCATTATTTGCCATCCAGCTGCAGCTCT
GGCCCGTGTCTCAAAATCTCTGATGTTACATTGCACAAGATAAAAATATATCATCATGAACAATAAAACT
GTCTGCTTACATAAACAGTAATACAAGGGGTGTTATGAGCCATATTCAACGGGAAACGTCGAGGCCGCGA
TTAAATTCCAACATGGATGCTGATTTATATGGGTATAAATGGGCTCGCGATAATGTCGGGCAATCAGGTG
CGACAATCTATCGCTTGTATGGGAAGCCCGATGCGCCAGAGTTGTTTCTGAAACATGGCAAAGGTAGCGT
TGCCAATGATGTTACAGATGAGATGGTCAGACTAAACTGGCTGACGGAATTTATGCCTCTTCCGACCATC
AAGCATTTTATCCGTACTCCTGATGATGCATGGTTACTCACCACTGCGATCCCCGGAAAAACAGCATTCC
AGGTATTAGAAGAATATCCTGATTCAGGTGAAAATATTGTTGATGCGCTGGCAGTGTTCCTGCGCCGGTT
GCATTCGATTCCTGTTTGTAATTGTCCTTTTAACAGCGATCGCGTATTTCGTCTCGCTCAGGCGCAATCA
CGAATGAATAACGGTTTGGTTGATGCGAGTGATTTTGATGACGAGCGTAATGGCTGGCCTGTTGAACAAG
TCTGGAAAGAAATGCATAAACTTTTGCCATTCTCACCGGATTCAGTCGTCACTCATGGTGATTTCTCACT
TGATAACCTTATTTTTGACGAGGGGAAATTAGGCCGGGAAGCCGATCTCGGCTTGAACGAATTGTTAGGT
GGCGGTACTTGGGTCGATATCAAAGTGCATCACTTCTTCCCGTATGCCCAACTTTGTATAGAGAGCCACT
GCGGGATCGTCACCGTAATCTGCTTGCACGTAGATCACATAAGCACCAAGCGCGTTGGCCTCATGCTTGA
GGAGATTGATGAGCGCGGTGGCAATGCCCTGCCTCCGGTGCTCGCCGGAGACTGCGAGATCATAGATATA
GATCTCACTACGCGGCTGCTCAAACTTGGGCAGAACGTAAGCCGCGAGAGCGCCAACAACCGCTTCTTGG
TCGAAGGCAGCAAGCGCGATGAATGTCTTACTACGGAGCAAGTTCCCGAGGTAATCGGAGTCCGGCTGAT
GTTGGGAGTAGGTGGCTACGTCTCCGAACTCACGACCGAAAAGATCAAGAGCAGCCCGCATGGATTTGAC
TTGGTCAGGGCCGAGCCTACATGTGCGAATGATGCCCATACTTGAGCCACCTAACTTTGTTTTAGGGCGA
CTGCCCTGCTGCGTAACATCGTTGCTGCTGCGTAACATCGTTGCTGCTCCATAACATCAAACATCGACCC
ACGGCGTAACGCGCTTGCTGCTTGGATGCCCGAGGCATAGACTGTACAAAAAAACAGTCATAACAAGCCA
TGAAAACCGCCACTGCGCCGTTACCACCGCTGCGTTCGGTCAAGGTTCTGGACCAGTTGCGTGAGCGCAT
ACGCTACTTGCATTACAGTTTACGAACCGAACAGGCTTATGTCAACTGGGTTCGTGCCTTCATCCGTTTC
CACGGTGTGCGTCACCCGGCAACCTTGGGCAGCAGCGAAGTCGAGGCATTTCTGTCCTGGCTGGCGAACG
AGCGCAAGGTTTCGGTCTCCACGCATCGTCAGGCATTGGCGGCCTTGCTGTTCTTCTACGGCAAGGTGCT
GTGCACGGATCTGCCCTGGCTTCAGGAGATCGGAAGACCTCGGCCGTCGCGGCGCTTGCCGGTGGTGCTG
ACCCCGGATGAAGTGGTTCGCATCCTCGGTTTTCTGGAAGGCGAGCATCGTTTGTTCGCCCAGGACTCTA
GCTATAGTTCTAGTGGTTGGCTACTAATAGGTTGTATTGATGTTGGACGAGTCGGAATCGCAGACCGATA
CCAGGATCTTGCCATCCTATGGAACTGCCTCGGTGAGTTTTCTCCTTCATTACAGAAACGGCTTTTTCAA
AAATATGGTATTGATAATCCTGATATGAATAAATTGCAGTTTCATTTGATGCTCGATGAGTTTTTCTAAT
CAGAATTGGTTAATTGGTTGTAACACTGGCAGAGCATTACGCTGACTTGACGGGACGGCGCAAGCTCATG
ACCAAAATCCCTTAACGTGAGTTTTCGTTCCACTGAGCGTCAGACCCCGTAGAAAAGATCAAAGGATCTT
CTTGAGATCCTTTTTTTCTGCGCGTAATCTGCTGCTTGCAAACAAAAAAACCACCGCTACCAGCGGTGGT
TTGTTTGCCGGATCAAGAGCTACCAACTCTTTTTCCGAAGGTAACTGGCTTCAGCAGAGCGCAGATACCA
AATACTGTTCTTCTAGTGTAGCCGTAGTTAGGCCACCACTTCAAGAACTCTGTAGCACCGCCTACATACC
TCGCTCTGCTAATCCTGTTACCAGTGGCTGCTGCCAGTGGCGATAAGTCGTGTCTTACCGGGTTGGACTC
AAGACGATAGTTACCGGATAAGGCGCAGCGGTCGGGCTGAACGGGGGGTTCGTGCACACAGCCCAGCTTG
GAGCGAACGACCTACACCGAACTGAGATACCTACAGCGTGAGCTATGAGAAAGCGCCACGCTTCCCGAAG
GGAGAAAGGCGGACAGGTATCCGGTAAGCGGCAGGGTCGGAACAGGAGAGCGCACGAGGGAGCTTCCAGG
GGGAAACGCCTGGTATCTTTATAGTCCTGTCGGGTTTCGCCACCTCTGACTTGAGCGTCGATTTTTGTGA
TGCTCGTCAGGGGGGCGGAGCCTATGGAAAAACGCCAGCAACGCGGCCTTTTTACGGTTCCTGGCCTTTT
GCTGGCCTTTTGCTCACATGTTCTTTCCTGCGTTATCCCCTGATTCTGTGGATAACCGTATTACCGCTAG
CCAGGAAGAGTTTGTAGAAACGCAAAAAGGCCATCCGTCAGGATGGCCTTCTGCTTAGTTTGATGCCTGG
CAGTTTATGGCGGGCGTCCTGCCCGCCACCCTCCGGGCCGTTGCTTCACAACGTTCAAATCCGCTCCCGG
CGGATTTGTCCTACTCAGGAGAGCGTTCACCGACAAACAACAGATAAAACGAAAGGCCCAGTCTTCCGAC
TGAGCCTTTCGTTTTATTTGATGCCTGGCAGTTCCCTACTCTCGC
